Addgene plasmid #229904: AiP12860 - pAAV-AiE0700m-minBG-SYFP2-WPRE3-BGHpA (Alias: CN2860)
Purpose: AiE0700m is an enhancer sequence, designed to drive AAV-mediated transgene expression in specific brain cell types
Depositing lab: Allen Institute for Brain Science & Jonathan Ting. Depositing organization: Allen Institute. Publication: A suite of enhancer AAVs and transgenic mouse lines for genetic access to cortical cell types. Ben-Simon Y, Hooper M, Narayan S, Daigle TL, Dwivedi D, Way SW, Oster A, Stafford DA, Mich JK, Taormina MJ, Martinez RA, Opitz-Araya X, Roth JR, Alexander JR, Allen S, Amster A, Arbuckle J, Ayala A, Baker PM, Bakken TE, Barcelli T, Barta S, Bendrick J, Bertagnolli D, Bielstein C, Bishwakarma P, Bowlus J, Boyer G, Brouner K, Casian B, Casper T, Chakka AB, Chakrabarty R, Chance RK, Chavan S, Clark M, Colbert K, Collman F, Daniel S, Departee M, DiValentin P, Donadio N, Dotson N, Egdorf T, Fliss T, Gabitto M, Garcia J, Gary A, Gasperini M, Gloe J, Goldy J, Gore BB, Graybuck L, Greisman N, Haeseleer F, Halterman C, Haradon Z, Hastings SD, Helback O, Ho W, Hockemeyer D, Huang C, Huff S, Hunker A, Johansen N, Jones D, Juneau Z, Kalmbach B, Kannan M, Khem S, Kussick E, Kutsal R, Larsen R, Lee C, Lee AY, Leibly M, Lenz GH, Li S, Liang E, Lusk N, Madigan Z, Malloy J, Malone J, McCue R, Melchor J, Mollenkopf T, Moosman S, Morin E, Newman D, Ng L, Ngo K, Omstead V, Otto S, Oyama A, Pena N, Pham T, Phillips E, Pom CA, Potekhina L, Ransford S, Ray PL, Rette D, Reynoldson C, Rimorin C, Rocha D, Ruiz A, Sanchez REA, Sawyer L, Sedeno-Cortes A, Sevigny JP, Shapovalova N, Shepard N, Shulga L, Sigler AR, Siverts L, Soliman S, Somasundaram S, Staats B, Stewart K, Szelenyi E, Tieu M, Trader C, Tran A, van Velthoven CTJ, Walker M, Wang Y, Weed N, Wirthlin M, Wood T, Wynalda B, Yao Z, Zhou T, Ariza J, Dee N, Reding M, Ronellenfitch K, Mufti S, Sunkin SM, Smith KA, Esposito L, Waters J, Thyagarajan B, Yao S, Lein ES, Zeng H, Levi BP, Ngai J, Ting JT, Tasic B. Cell. 2025 May 16:S0092-8674(25)00513-6. doi: 10.1016/j.cell.2025.05.002. PubMed 40403729.
Backbone
  Vector backbone: rAAV
  Vector type: AAV
Growth in bacteria
  Bacterial resistance: Ampicillin, 100 μg/mL
  Growth temperature: 30°C
  Growth strain: NEB Stable
  Copy number: High Copy
Gene/Insert
  Gene/Insert name: SYFP2
  Species: Synthetic
  Cloning method: Restriction Enzyme; 5′ cloning site Unknown (unknown if destroyed); 3′ cloning site Unknown (unknown if destroyed)
Terms and licenses: Academic/Nonprofit Terms; Industry Terms: Not Available to Industry
Depositor comments: Allen Institute plasmid alias: CN2860
How to cite: AiP12860 - pAAV-AiE0700m-minBG-SYFP2-WPRE3-BGHpA (Alias: CN2860) was a gift from Allen Institute for Brain Science & Jonathan Ting (Addgene plasmid # 229904 ; http://n2t.net/addgene:229904 ; RRID:Addgene_229904)
