[The description below was written by a language model from this plasmid's Addgene catalogue record and pLannotate feature annotations shown in this document.]
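Description:
AiP12860 - pAAV-AiE0700m-minBG-SYFP2-WPRE3-BGHpA (alias CN2860) is a recombinant AAV transfer plasmid of about 4.8 kb, built to package an enhancer-driven fluorescent reporter into adeno-associated virus for delivery to the brain. It is propagated in E. coli through a high-copy ColE1/pUC-type origin and selected with ampicillin via the bla gene and its own promoter. An f1 phage origin and short remnants of pBR322 bom and rop sequences are also present in the backbone. The depositor specifies a recombination-deficient bacterial strain, a common precaution for preserving the repeat-rich AAV2 inverted terminal repeats. The right ITR is annotated in full, whereas the left one appears only as short fragments in the feature table; this may reflect how the annotation tool or sequencing handles these structured repeats rather than a true truncation.

Between the ITRs, which supply the signals for genome replication and packaging, sits a single expression cassette. According to the name and stated purpose, the AiE0700m enhancer is placed upstream of a minimal beta-globin promoter (minBG), so that transcription depends on enhancer activity and is restricted to particular brain cell types. Neither element is annotated in the feature table, but the unannotated region upstream of the reporter is where they would lie. The record does not say which cell types AiE0700m targets. The cassette expresses SYFP2, a rapidly maturing monomeric yellow fluorescent protein, followed by WPRE3, a shortened woodchuck hepatitis virus posttranscriptional element that boosts expression (detected as two WPRE fragments), and the bovine growth hormone polyadenylation signal. The construct belongs to a collection of enhancer AAVs for genetic access to cortical cell types and serves to label and evaluate the cells in which the enhancer is active.
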