Features (pLannotate 1.2.2; 14 found; start..end, strand, type, name):
     12..39      +  repeat_region  AAV2 ITR (fragment): inverted terminal repeat of adeno-associated virus serotype 2 inverted
     68..95      +  repeat_region  AAV2 ITR (fragment): inverted terminal repeat of adeno-associated virus serotype 2 inverted
    842..1558    +  CDS            SYFP2: SYFP2 is a basic (constitutively fluorescent) yellow fluorescent protein published in 2006, derived from Aequorea victoria. It is reported to be a very rapidly-maturing monomer with moderate acid sensitivity.
   1598..1755    +  misc_feature   WPRE (fragment): woodchuck hepatitis virus posttranscriptional regulatory element
   1761..1841    +  misc_feature   WPRE (fragment): woodchuck hepatitis virus posttranscriptional regulatory element
   1858..1969    +  polyA_signal   bGH poly(A) signal: bovine growth hormone polyadenylation signal
   2087..2227    +  repeat_region  AAV2 ITR: inverted terminal repeat of adeno-associated virus serotype 2 inverted
   2232..2283    -  misc_feature   bom (fragment): basis of mobility region from pBR322
   2302..2757    +  rep_origin     f1 ori (sequence partly withheld): f1 bacteriophage origin of replication; arrow indicates direction of (+) strand synthesis
   2758..2807    -  misc_feature   bom (fragment): basis of mobility region from pBR322
   2909..2944    -  CDS            rop (fragment): Rop protein, which maintains plasmids at low copy number; rop
   3039..3143    +  promoter       AmpR promoter: bla
   3144..4004    +  CDS            AmpR: β-lactamase; bla; confers resistance to ampicillin, carbenicillin, and related antibiotics
   4175..4763    +  rep_origin     ori: high-copy-number ColE1/pMB1/pBR322/pUC origin of replication
>Addgene plasmid #229904 | AiP12860 - pAAV-AiE0700m-minBG-SYFP2-WPRE3-BGHpA (Alias: CN2860) | addgene full sequence | sequence record 461346 | Addgene NGS Result
CCTGCAGGCAGCTGCGCGCTCGCTCGCTCACTGAGGCCGCCCGGGCGTCGGGCGACCTTTGGTCGCCCGG
CCTCAGTGAGCGAGCGAGCGCGCAGAGAGGGAGTGGCCAACTCCATCACTAGGGGTTCCTGCGGCCGCAC
GCGTTTGGCTTTCCTTCCAAGTTGTATTTTGGTGAAGTTTGACTCCTGGAATCTCACTTCTGCACTTTAG
ATTAGCATACTTTAAAAAGGAACATTACAGTACAATGGAAAAGTAAAGATCTGGGTTTTATCTCAGCTTT
AGTTAGTATTTATAGGAAGCATGGATTACATAAAGAGATGACATTATTTCAGTCTGAAATTGATTTGTAC
TATACGACATTTCATTTTGTTTGTGCACATTGATTAGATAATTCCTCAAATCAGTTTGAAAATTTCATCT
CTGTTCATAGCTGAAGATAACCACCAAATTGCTTTTAACTAATTTACATAATAAGTATAGTAGAGGTTTA
TTCTATATAAAGTATCAAATATAAATATTCATCTCAAATTCTAAAGGATTTAGCAATGTAAATTACTTAT
GAATTACATACACATTTGTATTTAAATCTTTTTTCACTTTTATTAAAAATAGATCCTTTTCTCATACAAT
ATATCCTGATTGCAGTTCCCTCCCCTCTACTCCTCCCAGTTCCTTCCCACCTCCCTTTCCATCTGGATCT
CTCTCCTATTAAAGGTTGGACAGAAGAGATGGCACTGCATGTGAGCTCGGGCTGGGCATAAAAGTCAGGG
CAGAGCCATCTATTGCTTACATTTGCTTCTGGGATCCAGATCTTTCGAAGCTAGCGCTACCGGTCGCCAC
CATGGTGAGCAAGGGCGAGGAGCTGTTCACCGGGGTGGTGCCCATCCTGGTCGAGCTGGACGGCGACGTA
AACGGCCACAAGTTCAGCGTGTCCGGCGAGGGCGAGGGCGATGCCACCTACGGCAAGCTGACCCTGAAGC
TGATCTGCACCACCGGCAAGCTGCCCGTGCCCTGGCCCACCCTCGTGACCACCCTGGGCTACGGCGTGCA
GTGCTTCGCCCGCTACCCCGACCACATGAAGCAGCACGACTTCTTCAAGTCCGCCATGCCCGAAGGCTAC
GTCCAGGAGCGCACCATCTTCTTCAAGGACGACGGCAACTACAAGACCCGCGCCGAGGTGAAGTTCGAGG
GCGACACCCTGGTGAACCGCATCGAGCTGAAGGGCATCGACTTCAAGGAGGACGGCAACATCCTGGGGCA
CAAGCTGGAGTACAACTACAACAGCCACAACGTCTATATCACCGCCGACAAGCAGAAGAACGGCATCAAG
GCCAACTTCAAGATCCGCCACAACATCGAGGACGGCGGCGTGCAGCTCGCCGACCACTACCAGCAGAACA
CCCCCATCGGCGACGGCCCCGTGCTGCTGCCCGACAACCACTACCTGAGCTACCAGTCCAAGCTGAGCAA
AGACCCCAACGAGAAGCGCGATCACATGGTCCTGCTGGAGTTCGTGACCGCCGCCGGGATCACTCTCGGC
ATGGACGAGCTGTACAAGTAAGTCGACGGCGCGCCGCGGCCGCGAATTCGATATCATAATCAACCTCTGG
ATTACAAAATTTGTGAAAGATTGACTGGTATTCTTAACTATGTTGCTCCTTTTACGCTATGTGGATACGC
TGCTTTAATGCCTTTGTATCATGCTATTGCTTCCCGTATGGCTTTCATTTTCTCCTCCTTGTATAAATCC
TGGTTAGTTCTTGCCACGGCGGAACTCATCGCCGCCTGCCTTGCCCGCTGCTGGACAGGGGCTCGGCTGT
TGGGCACTGACAATTCCGTGGCTCGAGAGATCTTCGACTGTGCCTTCTAGTTGCCAGCCATCTGTTGTTT
GCCCCTCCCCCGTGCCTTCCTTGACCCTGGAAGGTGCCACTCCCACTGTCCTTTCCTAATAAAATGAGGA
AATTGCATCGCATTGTCTGAGTAGGTGTCATTCTATTCTGGGGGGTGGGGTGGGGCAGGACAGCAAGGGG
GAGGATTGGGAAGACAATAGCAGGCATGAGATCTCACGTGCGGACCGAGCGGCCGCAGGAACCCCTAGTG
ATGGAGTTGGCCACTCCCTCTCTGCGCGCTCGCTCGCTCACTGAGGCCGGGCGACCAAAGGTCGCCCGAC
GCCCGGGCTTTGCCCGGGCGGCCTCAGTGAGCGAGCGAGCGCGCAGCTGCCTGCAGGGGCGCCTGATGCG
GTATTTTCTCCTTACGCATCTGTGCGGTATTTCACACCGCATA
[95 nt withheld, positions 2284-2378]
T
[46 nt withheld, positions 2380-2425]
C
[141 nt withheld, positions 2427-2567]
CCTTTGACGTTGGAGTCCACGTTCTTT
[37 nt withheld, positions 2595-2631]
ACTCTATCTCGGGCTATTCTTTTGATTTATAAGGGATTTTGCCGATTTCGGTCTATTGGTTAAAAAATGA
GCTGATTTAACAAAAATTTAACGCGAATTTTAACAAAATATTAACGTTTACAATTTTATGGTGCACTCTC
AGTACAATCTGCTCTGATGCCGCATAGTTAAGCCAGCCCCGACACCCGCCAACACCCGCTGACGCGCCCT
GACGGGCTTGTCTGCTCCCGGCATCCGCTTACAGACAAGCTGTGACCGTCTCCGGGAGCTGCATGTGTCA
GAGGTTTTCACCGTCATCACCGAAACGCGCGAGACGAAAGGGCCTCGTGATACGCCTATTTTTATAGGTT
AATGTCATGATAATAATGGTTTCTTAGACGTCAGGTGGCACTTTTCGGGGAAATGTGCGCGGAACCCCTA
TTTGTTTATTTTTCTAAATACATTCAAATATGTATCCGCTCATGAGACAATAACCCTGATAAATGCTTCA
ATAATATTGAAAAAGGAAGAGTATGAGTATTCAACATTTCCGTGTCGCCCTTATTCCCTTTTTTGCGGCA
TTTTGCCTTCCTGTTTTTGCTCACCCAGAAACGCTGGTGAAAGTAAAAGATGCTGAAGATCAGTTGGGTG
CACGAGTGGGTTACATCGAACTGGATCTCAACAGCGGTAAGATCCTTGAGAGTTTTCGCCCCGAAGAACG
TTTTCCAATGATGAGCACTTTTAAAGTTCTGCTATGTGGCGCGGTATTATCCCGTATTGACGCCGGGCAA
GAGCAACTCGGTCGCCGCATACACTATTCTCAGAATGACTTGGTTGAGTACTCACCAGTCACAGAAAAGC
ATCTTACGGATGGCATGACAGTAAGAGAATTATGCAGTGCTGCCATAACCATGAGTGATAACACTGCGGC
CAACTTACTTCTGACAACGATCGGAGGACCGAAGGAGCTAACCGCTTTTTTGCACAACATGGGGGATCAT
GTAACTCGCCTTGATCGTTGGGAACCGGAGCTGAATGAAGCCATACCAAACGACGAGCGTGACACCACGA
TGCCTGTAGCAATGGCAACAACGTTGCGCAAACTATTAACTGGCGAACTACTTACTCTAGCTTCCCGGCA
ACAATTAATAGACTGGATGGAGGCGGATAAAGTTGCAGGACCACTTCTGCGCTCGGCCCTTCCGGCTGGC
TGGTTTATTGCTGATAAATCTGGAGCCGGTGAGCGTGGGTCTCGCGGTATCATTGCAGCACTGGGGCCAG
ATGGTAAGCCCTCCCGTATCGTAGTTATCTACACGACGGGGAGTCAGGCAACTATGGATGAACGAAATAG
ACAGATCGCTGAGATAGGTGCCTCACTGATTAAGCATTGGTAACTGTCAGACCAAGTTTACTCATATATA
CTTTAGATTGATTTAAAACTTCATTTTTAATTTAAAAGGATCTAGGTGAAGATCCTTTTTGATAATCTCA
TGACCAAAATCCCTTAACGTGAGTTTTCGTTCCACTGAGCGTCAGACCCCGTAGAAAAGATCAAAGGATC
TTCTTGAGATCCTTTTTTTCTGCGCGTAATCTGCTGCTTGCAAACAAAAAAACCACCGCTACCAGCGGTG
GTTTGTTTGCCGGATCAAGAGCTACCAACTCTTTTTCCGAAGGTAACTGGCTTCAGCAGAGCGCAGATAC
CAAATACTGTTCTTCTAGTGTAGCCGTAGTTAGGCCACCACTTCAAGAACTCTGTAGCACCGCCTACATA
CCTCGCTCTGCTAATCCTGTTACCAGTGGCTGCTGCCAGTGGCGATAAGTCGTGTCTTACCGGGTTGGAC
TCAAGACGATAGTTACCGGATAAGGCGCAGCGGTCGGGCTGAACGGGGGGTTCGTGCACACAGCCCAGCT
TGGAGCGAACGACCTACACCGAACTGAGATACCTACAGCGTGAGCTATGAGAAAGCGCCACGCTTCCCGA
AGGGAGAAAGGCGGACAGGTATCCGGTAAGCGGCAGGGTCGGAACAGGAGAGCGCACGAGGGAGCTTCCA
GGGGGAAACGCCTGGTATCTTTATAGTCCTGTCGGGTTTCGCCACCTCTGACTTGAGCGTCGATTTTTGT
GATGCTCGTCAGGGGGGCGGAGCCTATGGAAAAACGCCAGCAACGCGGCCTTTTTACGGTTCCTGGCCTT
TTGCTGGCCTTTTGCTCACATGT
